Addgene plasmid #27172: pBS-ermGFP
Depositing lab: Michela Lizier. Depositing organization: Universita Cattolica del Sacro Cuore, Centro di Ricerche Biotecnologiche. Publication: Comparison of expression vectors in Lactobacillus reuteri strains. Lizier M, Sarra PG, Cauda R, Lucchini F. FEMS Microbiol Lett. 2010 Jul 1. 308(1):8-15. 10.1111/j.1574-6968.2010.01978.x PubMed 20455948.
Backbone
  Vector backbone: pBluescript II KS(+)
  Backbone size w/o insert (bp): 2931
  Vector type: Bacterial Expression
Growth in bacteria
  Bacterial resistance: Ampicillin, 100 μg/mL
  Growth temperature: 37°C
  Growth strain: DH5alpha
  Copy number: High Copy
Gene/Insert
  Gene/Insert name: erythromycin ribosomal methylase promoter region fused with modified green fluorescent protein 5 (alt names: Enterococcus faecalis ermB promoter; synthetic construct mgfp5)
  Species: Enterococcus faecalis and synthetic construct
  Insert size (bp): 1267
  Mutation: N/A
  Cloning method: Restriction Enzyme; 5′ cloning site HindIII (not destroyed); 3′ cloning site BamHI (not destroyed)
  Sequencing primers: 5′ M13 Reverse; 3′ M13 Forward
Terms and licenses: Academic/Nonprofit Terms; Industry Terms: Not Available to Industry
How to cite: pBS-ermGFP was a gift from Michela Lizier (Addgene plasmid # 27172 ; http://n2t.net/addgene:27172 ; RRID:Addgene_27172)
