[The description below was written by a language model from this plasmid's Addgene catalogue record and the feature table of its GenBank file.]
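Description:
pBS-ermGFP is a bacterial expression and cloning plasmid built on pBluescript II KS(+), a high-copy phagemid maintained in E. coli. The 4198 bp circular map carries the standard backbone elements. These are a ColE1/pUC-type origin for high-copy replication, the bla gene with its own promoter for ampicillin selection, and an f1 origin that allows single-stranded DNA rescue with helper phage. The lac promoter/operator region and CAP binding site are also present. T3 and T7 phage promoters flank the polylinker, along with the usual M13, KS and SK sequencing primer sites.

The payload is a roughly 1.27 kb fragment cloned between HindIII and BamHI, both of which remain intact so the cassette can be excised again. It joins the promoter region of the Enterococcus faecalis erythromycin ribosomal methylase gene (ermB) to mgfp5. This synthetic GFP variant carries folding-enhancing mutations and lacks a cryptic intron, a change originally made for plant expression. In the feature table only the mgfp5 coding sequence is annotated, on the complementary strand adjacent to the SK/T7 end of the polylinker. The ermB promoter is not marked as a feature. It presumably lies in the unannotated stretch of about 550 bp upstream of the GFP start, toward the KS/T3 side, so the cassette reads in the same direction as the lac and T3 promoters.

The plasmid has no Gram-positive replicon or selection marker. The associated study compared expression vectors in Lactobacillus reuteri strains, so the plasmid most plausibly serves as an E. coli intermediate holding a promoter–reporter cassette for transfer into Lactobacillus-compatible vectors. The record does not state this role explicitly.
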