LOCUS       Exported 4198 bp ds-DNA circular SYN 12-MAY-2021
DEFINITION  synthetic circular DNA
ACCESSION   .
VERSION     .
KEYWORDS    pBS-ermGFP
SOURCE      synthetic DNA construct
  ORGANISM  synthetic DNA construct
REFERENCE   1 (bases 1 to 4198)
  AUTHORS   Lizier M, Sarra PG, Cauda R, Lucchini F
  TITLE     Comparison of expression vectors in Lactobacillus reuteri strains.
  JOURNAL   FEMS Microbiol Lett. 2010 Jul 1. 308(1):8-15.
  PUBMED    20455948
REFERENCE   2 (bases 1 to 4198)
  AUTHORS   .
  TITLE     Direct Submission
  JOURNAL   Exported May 12, 2021 from SnapGene Server 1.1.58
            http://www.snapgene.com
FEATURES             Location/Qualifiers
     source          1..4198
                     /organism="synthetic DNA construct"
                     /mol_type="other DNA"
     primer_bind     complement(8..24)
                     /label=KS primer
                     /note="common sequencing primer, one of multiple similar
                     variants"
     primer_bind     complement(9..25)
                     /label=pBluescriptKS
                     /note="For pBluescript vector"
     primer_bind     complement(54..74)
                     /label=T3
                     /note="T3 promoter, forward primer"
     promoter        complement(54..72)
                     /label=T3 promoter
                     /note="promoter for bacteriophage T3 RNA polymerase"
     primer_bind     complement(93..109)
                     /label=M13 rev
                     /note="common sequencing primer, one of multiple similar
                     variants"
     primer_bind     complement(93..109)
                     /label=M13 Reverse
                     /note="In lacZ gene. Also called M13-rev"
     primer_bind     complement(106..128)
                     /label=M13/pUC Reverse
                     /note="In lacZ gene"
     protein_bind    117..133
                     /label=lac operator
                     /bound_moiety="lac repressor encoded by lacI"
                     /note="The lac repressor binds to the lac operator to
                     inhibit transcription in E. coli. This inhibition can be
                     relieved by adding lactose or
                     isopropyl-beta-D-thiogalactopyranoside (IPTG)."
     promoter        complement(141..171)
                     /label=lac promoter
                     /note="promoter for the E. coli lac operon"
     protein_bind    186..207
                     /label=CAP binding site
                     /bound_moiety="E. coli catabolite activator protein"
                     /note="CAP binding activates transcription in the presence
                     of cAMP."
     primer_bind     complement(324..341)
                     /label=L4440
                     /note="L4440 vector, forward primer"
     rep_origin      complement(495..1083)
                     /direction=LEFT
                     /label=ori
                     /note="high-copy-number ColE1/pMB1/pBR322/pUC origin of
                     replication"
     primer_bind     complement(575..594)
                     /label=pBR322ori-F
                     /note="pBR322 origin, forward primer"
     CDS             complement(1254..2114)
                     /codon_start=1
                     /gene="bla"
                     /product="beta-lactamase"
                     /label=AmpR
                     /note="confers resistance to ampicillin, carbenicillin, and
                     related antibiotics"
                     /translation="MSIQHFRVALIPFFAAFCLPVFAHPETLVKVKDAEDQLGARVGYI
                     ELDLNSGKILESFRPEERFPMMSTFKVLLCGAVLSRIDAGQEQLGRRIHYSQNDLVEYS
                     PVTEKHLTDGMTVRELCSAAITMSDNTAANLLLTTIGGPKELTAFLHNMGDHVTRLDRW
                     EPELNEAIPNDERDTTMPVAMATTLRKLLTGELLTLASRQQLIDWMEADKVAGPLLRSA
                     LPAGWFIADKSGAGERGSRGIIAALGPDGKPSRIVVIYTTGSQATMDERNRQIAEIGAS
                     LIKHW"
     primer_bind     1877..1896
                     /label=Amp-R
                     /note="Ampicillin resistance gene, reverse primer"
     promoter        complement(2115..2219)
                     /gene="bla"
                     /label=AmpR promoter
     rep_origin      complement(2245..2700)
                     /direction=LEFT
                     /label=f1 ori
                     /note="f1 bacteriophage origin of replication; arrow
                     indicates direction of (+) strand synthesis"
     primer_bind     complement(2382..2403)
                     /label=F1ori-F
                     /note="F1 origin, forward primer"
     primer_bind     2594..2613
                     /label=F1ori-R
                     /note="F1 origin, reverse primer"
     primer_bind     2827..2849
                     /label=M13/pUC Forward
                     /note="In lacZ gene"
     primer_bind     2841..2858
                     /label=M13 Forward
                     /note="In lacZ gene. Also called M13-F20 or M13 (-21)
                     Forward"
     primer_bind     2842..2858
                     /label=M13 fwd
                     /note="common sequencing primer, one of multiple similar
                     variants"
     primer_bind     2868..2887
                     /label=T7
                     /note="T7 promoter, forward primer"
     promoter        2868..2886
                     /label=T7 promoter
                     /note="promoter for bacteriophage T7 RNA polymerase"
     primer_bind     2919..2935
                     /label=SK primer
                     /note="common sequencing primer, one of multiple similar
                     variants"
     primer_bind     2919..2935
                     /label=pBluescriptSK
                     /note="For pBluescript vector"
     CDS             complement(2937..3653)
                     /codon_start=1
                     /gene="mgfp5"
                     /product="GFP with folding enhancement mutations"
                     /label=mgfp5
                     /note="suitable for expression in plants due to removal of
                     a cryptic intron"
                     /translation="MSKGEELFTGVVPILVELDGDVNGYKFSVSGEGEGDATYGKLTLK
                     FICTTGKLPVPWPTLVTTLTYGVQCFSRYPDHMKRHDFFKSAMPEGYVQERTIFFKDDG
                     NYKTRAEVKFEGDTLVNRIELKGIDFKEDGNILGHKLEYNYNSHNVYIMADKQKNGIKA
                     NFKTRHNIEDGGVQLADHYQQNTPIGDDPVLLPDNHYLSTQSALSKDPNEKRDHMVLLE
                     FVTAAGITHGMDELYK"
     primer_bind     complement(2980..3000)
                     /label=GFP-F
                     /note="GFP, forward primer. Does NOT anneal to EGFP"
     primer_bind     3595..3623
                     /label=GFP-R
                     /note="GFP, reverse primer. Does NOT anneal to EGFP"
ORIGIN
        1 agcttatcga taccgtcgac ctcgaggggg ggcccggtac ccagcttttg ttccctttag
       61 tgagggttaa ttgcgcgctt ggcgtaatca tggtcatagc tgtttcctgt gtgaaattgt
      121 tatccgctca caattccaca caacatacga gccggaagca taaagtgtaa agcctggggt
      181 gcctaatgag tgagctaact cacattaatt gcgttgcgct cactgcccgc tttccagtcg
      241 ggaaacctgt cgtgccagct gcattaatga atcggccaac gcgcggggag aggcggtttg
      301 cgtattgggc gctcttccgc ttcctcgctc actgactcgc tgcgctcggt cgttcggctg
      361 cggcgagcgg tatcagctca ctcaaaggcg gtaatacggt tatccacaga atcaggggat
      421 aacgcaggaa agaacatgtg agcaaaaggc cagcaaaagg ccaggaaccg taaaaaggcc
      481 gcgttgctgg cgtttttcca taggctccgc ccccctgacg agcatcacaa aaatcgacgc
      541 tcaagtcaga ggtggcgaaa cccgacagga ctataaagat accaggcgtt tccccctgga
      601 agctccctcg tgcgctctcc tgttccgacc ctgccgctta ccggatacct gtccgccttt
      661 ctcccttcgg gaagcgtggc gctttctcat agctcacgct gtaggtatct cagttcggtg
      721 taggtcgttc gctccaagct gggctgtgtg cacgaacccc ccgttcagcc cgaccgctgc
      781 gccttatccg gtaactatcg tcttgagtcc aacccggtaa gacacgactt atcgccactg
      841 gcagcagcca ctggtaacag gattagcaga gcgaggtatg taggcggtgc tacagagttc
      901 ttgaagtggt ggcctaacta cggctacact agaaggacag tatttggtat ctgcgctctg
      961 ctgaagccag ttaccttcgg aaaaagagtt ggtagctctt gatccggcaa acaaaccacc
     1021 gctggtagcg gtggtttttt tgtttgcaag cagcagatta cgcgcagaaa aaaaggatct
     1081 caagaagatc ctttgatctt ttctacgggg tctgacgctc agtggaacga aaactcacgt
     1141 taagggattt tggtcatgag attatcaaaa aggatcttca cctagatcct tttaaattaa
     1201 aaatgaagtt ttaaatcaat ctaaagtata tatgagtaaa cttggtctga cagttaccaa
     1261 tgcttaatca gtgaggcacc tatctcagcg atctgtctat ttcgttcatc catagttgcc
     1321 tgactccccg tcgtgtagat aactacgata cgggagggct taccatctgg ccccagtgct
     1381 gcaatgatac cgcgagaccc acgctcaccg gctccagatt tatcagcaat aaaccagcca
     1441 gccggaaggg ccgagcgcag aagtggtcct gcaactttat ccgcctccat ccagtctatt
     1501 aattgttgcc gggaagctag agtaagtagt tcgccagtta atagtttgcg caacgttgtt
     1561 gccattgcta caggcatcgt ggtgtcacgc tcgtcgtttg gtatggcttc attcagctcc
     1621 ggttcccaac gatcaaggcg agttacatga tcccccatgt tgtgcaaaaa agcggttagc
     1681 tccttcggtc ctccgatcgt tgtcagaagt aagttggccg cagtgttatc actcatggtt
     1741 atggcagcac tgcataattc tcttactgtc atgccatccg taagatgctt ttctgtgact
     1801 ggtgagtact caaccaagtc attctgagaa tagtgtatgc ggcgaccgag ttgctcttgc
     1861 ccggcgtcaa tacgggataa taccgcgcca catagcagaa ctttaaaagt gctcatcatt
     1921 ggaaaacgtt cttcggggcg aaaactctca aggatcttac cgctgttgag atccagttcg
     1981 atgtaaccca ctcgtgcacc caactgatct tcagcatctt ttactttcac cagcgtttct
     2041 gggtgagcaa aaacaggaag gcaaaatgcc gcaaaaaagg gaataagggc gacacggaaa
     2101 tgttgaatac tcatactctt cctttttcaa tattattgaa gcatttatca gggttattgt
     2161 ctcatgagcg gatacatatt tgaatgtatt tagaaaaata aacaaatagg ggttccgcgc
     2221 acatttcccc gaaaagtgcc acctaaattg taagcgttaa tattttgtta aaattcgcgt
     2281 taaatttttg ttaaatcagc tcatttttta accaataggc cgaaatcggc aaaatccctt
     2341 ataaatcaaa agaatagacc gagatagggt tgagtgttgt tccagtttgg aacaagagtc
     2401 cactattaaa gaacgtggac tccaacgtca aaggnnnnnn nnnnnnnnnn nnnnnnnnnn
     2461 nnnnnnnnnn nnnnnnnnnn nnntnnnnnn nnnnnnnnnn nnnnnnnnnn nnnnnnnnnn
     2521 nnnnnnnnnn nnnnnnnnnn nnnnnnnnnn nnnnnnnnnn nnnnnnnnnn nnnnngnnnn
     2581 nnnnnnnnnn nnnnnnnnnn nnnnnnnnnn nnnnnnnnnn nnnnnnnnnn nnnnnnnnnn
     2641 nnnnnnnnnn nnnnnnnnnn nnnnnnnnnn nnnnnnnnnn nnnnnnnnnn nnnnnnnnnn
     2701 cccattcgcc attcaggctg cgcaactgtt gggaagggcg atcggtgcgg gcctcttcgc
     2761 tattacgcca gctggcgaaa gggggatgtg ctgcaaggcg attaagttgg gtaacgccag
     2821 ggttttccca gtcacgacgt tgtaaaacga cggccagtga gcgcgcgtaa tacgactcac
     2881 tatagggcga attggagctc caccgcggtg gcggccgctc tagaactagt ggatccttat
     2941 ttgtatagtt catccatgcc atgtgtaatc ccagcagccg ttacaaactc aagaaggacc
     3001 atgtggtctc tcttttcgtt gggatctttc gaaagggcag attgtgtgga caggtaatgg
     3061 ttgtctggta aaaggacagg gtcatcgcca attggagtat tttgttgata atgatcagcg
     3121 agttgcacgc cgccgtcttc gatgttgtgg cgggtcttga agttggcttt gatgccgttc
     3181 ttttgcttgt cggccatgat gtatacgttg tgggagttgt agttgtattc caacttgtgg
     3241 ccgaggatgt ttccgtcctc cttgaaatcg attcccttaa gctcgatcct gttgacgagg
     3301 gtgtctccct caaacttgac ttcagcacgt gtcttgtagt tcccgtcgtc cttgaagaag
     3361 atggtcctct cctgcacgta tccctcaggc atggcgctct tgaagaagtc gtgccgcttc
     3421 atatgatctg gatatcttga aaagcattga acaccataag tgagagtagt gacaagtgtt
     3481 ggccatggaa caggtagttt tccagtagtg caaataaatt taagggtaag ttttccgtat
     3541 gttgcatcac cttcaccctc tccactgaca gaaaatttgt acccattaac atcaccatct
     3601 aattcaacaa gaattgggac aactccagtg aaaagttctt ctcctttact catgaattca
     3661 ctccttctta attacaaatt tttagcatct aatttaactt caattcctat tatacaaaat
     3721 tttaagatac tgcactatca acacactctt aagtttgctt ctaagtctta tttccataac
     3781 ttcttttacg tttccgccat tctttgctgt ttcgattttt atgatatggt gcaagtcagc
     3841 acgaacacga accgtcttat ctcccattat atcttttttt gcactgattg gtgtatcatt
     3901 tcgtttttct ttttgtgcgc ttcttgataa aagggatagt aattcattcc tggttgcaaa
     3961 ttttgaaaac cgctacggat cacatctttt tctaaactat tgatccatag tcttttatac
     4021 gttttatctt tagaaaaggc atttgcttta tgaatgatcg accaggcaat gttttcgcct
     4081 tctctgtcgc tatctgttgc gacaatgatt gtatttgctt gttttaaaag ttcagcaaca
     4141 attttaaact gctttttttt atctgttgcc acttcaaaat cgtatcgatt ctagacta
//
