>Addgene plasmid #27172 | pBS-ermGFP | addgene partial sequence | sequence record 33495 | 27172 with M13rev
AAAGCTGGGTACCGGGCCCCCCCTCGAGGTCGACGGTATCGATAAGCTTAGTCTAGAATCGATACGATTT
TGAAGTGGCAACAGATAAAAAAAAGCAGTTTAAAATTGTTGCTGAACTTTTAAAACAAGCAAATACAATC
ATTGTCGCAACAGATAGCGACAGAGAAGGCGAAAACATTGCCTGGTCGATCATTCATAAAGCAAATGCCT
TTTCTAAAGATAAAACGTATAAAAGACTATGGATCAATAGTTTAGAAAAAGATGTGATCCGTAGCGGTTT
TCAAAATTTGCAACCAGGAATGAATTACTATCCCTTTTATCAAGAAGCGCACAAAAAGAAAAACGAAATG
ATACACCAATCAGTGCAAAAAAAGATATAATGGGAGATAAGACGGTTCGTGTTCGTGCTGACTTGCACCA
TATCATAAAAATCGAAACAGCAAAGAATGGCGGAAACGTAAAAGAAGTTATGGAAATAAGACTTAGAAGC
AAACTTAAGAGTGTGTTGATAGTGCAGTATCTTAAAATTTTGTATAATAGGAATTGAAGTTAAATTAGAT
GCTAAAAATTTGTAATTAAGAAGGAGTGAATTCATGAGTAAAGGAGAAGAACTTTTCACTGGAGTTGTCC
CAATTCTTGTTGAATTAGATGGTGATGTTAATGGGTACAAATTTTCTGTCAGTGGAGAGGGTGAAGGTGA
TGCAACATACGGAAAACTTACCCTTAAATTTATTTGCACTACTGGAAAACTACCTGTTCCATGGCCAACA
CTTGTCACTACTCTCACTTATGGTGTTCAATGCTTTTCAAGATATCCAGATCATATGAAGCGGCACGACT
TCTTCAAGAGCGCCATGCCTGA
